>Addgene plasmid #98143 | pNSA-FLUC | addgene full sequence | sequence record 210260 | Addgene NGS Result
GGGCGAATTGGGCCCGACGTCGCATGCTCCCGGCCGCCATGGCGGCCGCGGGAATTCGATATCACTAGAG
TATAGCTACATGGTAGCTAGTAGTCGTCAAAGGAAATAAAGACATAGCGTAAAGTATACAAAATGACTTC
CGCGGCGCGGGAGCGGCAGGCAGCACTTGCAAAACGAAGCCCAATGGGCCAGATTACGGTCAACCTCGTC
ATTTTATTACGGTCGTCAGCAAGAGCGGTTTAGACCGTCGCCGGCACGGGTGGCTCCCGATATTCTTGGC
TTTCGTGGGTGGAGGCGGCGTGTGACTCCTCATCTTTAAGTAGTGGTCGCTTTTGCTGCATGCTTTTGAT
CACCTCGTGATTGATGGCTGGATTCTCAGCTGTCTTCTGACATCTTTGGGTGCATGGGTTGACCGGTGTC
GCGGGAGGCAGACCCTGTTCCGTGGAGGTGTGTGGCTGCGGATGCGGCGACACGGAAGAAGGGCGTGCAT
CACTTCTCTCTTAGTCGATTTACGATGCGCTTCTGCGCACAGCTCATTCACCCACCCGCCACCACTCCTC
TTGCACATGTATGCAGGTGTCGGGCCAAGTTAGTCGCGCGCTGAGTGGCCCGAACCCCGCATGTGGTAGT
GGAATGCGTGGTCGGCAGAAGCCTTGAGCACAGCGAAAGAAGAAAACAAGATAAGCAGGGGATGGCTGCG
GTTTGCGCGTGCCTTTGCCGCGCAGCCCGTCACAACAATACGTACGATCCTTCTGATTGTTTGTCGCTCG
GCAGAAAATGAGGAGTCTAGCTCTGCAACACAAAGAAATTCACAAATGTAACAAGACTCTGTGCCATTAT
TTCTTATTTCTTCCTCTGTTGTCCCAATCGGAAAAGCTAGGGCCGTGGGGTGGCCGTAATCCCAGACATT
CCGGGCGCTGCCTCGCCAACGGGTGGCTCCCGAAGGACTTGGCTTTCGTGGGCAGGGAGGGCCCTGCGCT
GGGTTTTAGACGTGCCGCGAGTGCTGCCTTGATTCGAGGTACACGTTAGAGATATGAGGCACATAGCAGT
TCGCTGGCACCCCCGCGTGTAGGCGTGTCCTCATCCGTGTTTGGTTTGGTACGTCGGTTACCGGAGGGGC
CTGTGTGGCTGTCAAGCGCGACGAAGACGGGTGAGTGTTGCCTCGTGCCTCCAGGTGCTTTGATGACGCG
CATTGCGCGTTTCGCTTATCCAAAGACCGCAATCACTCTCTGACCATGCAATCAGGTTGATAGGGACGTC
AAAGTGCATTTTATGGCTTAATGCTGGTCGCGCGGGTGTACATGTGGCGTCTGGACGGGAACCTCAGAAC
GAAGAAAACAAGATAGGGATGGCTAACAGTTGCACACGTCCCTCGTGTGGCTGACTGAAAGACGTTTGCG
CCACATTAATGTGTAAACATATTGAGCTAGTCTTACAGTTATTCAGGAGGAGGACAAAATTAAGTCGTCC
GACCGTGTGTTATCTAGGAAGCCATGACGCGAGACATGTGCCTAGTATCTCTAGTACGGCTGCGTCTTCT
TTCCTCCCTCTTTGAAAGGAAGCCGTCGGTGTCCGCGATTCTATTCTATGCGAAAGCTGTGGAAGATGCA
TTAGTCGCGCTTTCCTTGATAGTTGACCGTCAGTGGCTGATTCAGGGAAATCCTCACATCATCCTGTCTT
TCTCACACGACAGCCTCTTCTTTCGGAATATTCCCCTCAACACCTAATCTGTAAACCCTCGAGCAGCTGA
CCATGGCCAAGTTGACCAGTGCCGTTCCGGTGCTCACCGCGCGCGACGTCGCCGGAGCGGTCGAGTTCTG
GACCGACCGGCTCGGGTTCTCCCGGGACTTCGTGGAGGACGACTTCGCCGGTGTGGTCCGGGACGACGTG
ACCCTGTTCATCAGCGCGGTCCAGGACCAGGTGGTGCCGGACAACACCCTGGCCTGGGTGTGGGTGCGCG
GCCTGGACGAGCTGTACGCCGAGTGGTCGGAGGTCGTGTCCACGAACTTCCGGGACGCCTCCGGGCCGGC
CATGACCGAGATCGGCGAGCAGCCGTGGGGGCGGGAGTTCGCCCTGCGCGACCCGGCCGGCAACTGCGTG
CACTTCGTGGCCGAGGAGCAGGACTGACAATTGGGTCACGAACTCCAGCAGGGCTAGCGTACGCGTACGA
GAGCTCCGATGCCCCAATTGGAAAGATCCAAGAGAGACGAGTAGAGATTTTTTTTTTGGGATTGATGTTT
GTCGTTCTTTGAGTTGTCGTCGAGTTACGCCTTTTGTAAGAATGTTCCGCAGGAGAGGAGGAGGATGGGC
ATGAGTGAGGGTGAGAGGGCTTGCCCGCTTTTTTTTTTAAAAACGCTGAAGACGTGGTTGTCAAACAAAC
CCCCCATAGAAACGATTTTGTTACGGTGCGGTCCAGACGTCACTTGAATGGCTCCGCGGAAAGGCCAGGG
AGGGAAGGGGGGAGGGAGGAAACATGAAACATGTTGAACGGCTCAACAGGGTTTGGGGGACAAGAGAGGT
AGCGCCCTGATGGACTGCTCCCTCCCCTCCTTTCCCTCAATGTCTCATTCATCCATGCTTCCCCCTTCTC
TCTCTCCCCTCCGTTCCATCCCCCGCGGGCGTGGTAGTGGCGTGATGGGATCCACTAAAATGTACGTGTA
AGAAAAGCCGGTGAGCTTACGCTTTTGTGAAAGTGGGAGTACGAGTGTTGTGTGTGTGTGTAGTGGTTTC
AGACCCCAGACAGAGGCGAAGCAGAAAAAGCAGACGATGAAGACGACGAAGAAATGAGCAGTCTATTTTT
ATCGTGGAAACAGAAGAGGTGATATCGTCTCCTGCAGGCATGCAAGCTGATCCACTAGAGGCCATGGCGG
CCGCACTAGTGGATCCCCCGGGATGCATGAATTCAAGCTTATCGATATCAACAAGTTTGTACAAAAAAGC
TGAACGAGAAACGTAAAATGATATAAATATCAATATATTAAATTAGATTTTGCATAAAAAACAGACTACA
TAATACTGTAAAACACAACATATCCAGTCACTATGGCGGCCGCATTAGGCACCCCAGGCTTTACACTTTA
TGCTTCCGGCTCGTATAATGTGTGGATTTTGAGTTAGGATCCGTCGAGATTTTCAGGAGCTAAGGAAGCT
AAAATGGAGAAAAAAATCACTGGATATACCACCGTTGATATATCCCAATGGCATCGTAAAGAACATTTTG
AGGCATTTCAGTCAGTTGCTCAATGTACCTATAACCAGACCGTTCAGCTGGATATTACGGCCTTTTTAAA
GACCGTAAAGAAAAATAAGCACAAGTTTTATCCGGCCTTTATTCACATTCTTGCCCGCCTGATGAATGCT
CATCCGGAATTCCGTATGGCAATGAAAGACGGTGAGCTGGTGATATGGGATAGTGTTCACCCTTGTTACA
CCGTTTTCCATGAGCAAACTGAAACGTTTTCATCGCTCTGGAGTGAATACCACGACGATTTCCGGCAGTT
TCTACACATATATTCGCAAGATGTGGCGTGTTACGGTGAAAACCTGGCCTATTTCCCTAAAGGGTTTATT
GAGAATATGTTTTTCGTCTCAGCCAATCCCTGGGTGAGTTTCACCAGTTTTGATTTAAACGTGGCCAATA
TGGACAACTTCTTCGCCCCCGTTTTCACCATGGGCAAATATTATACGCAAGGCGACAAGGTGCTGATGCC
GCTGGCGATTCAGGTTCATCATGCCGTTTGTGATGGCTTCCATGTCGGCAGAATGCTTAATGAATTACAA
CAGTACTGCGATGAGTGGCAGGGCGGGGCGTAAAGATCTGGATCCGGCTTACTAAAAGCCAGATAACAGT
ATGCGTATTTGCGCGCTGATTTTTGCGGTATAAGAATATATACTGATATGTATACCCGAAGTATGTCAAA
AAGAGGTATGCTATGAAGCAGCGTATTACAGTGACAGTTGACAGCGACAGCTATCAGTTGCTCAAGGCAT
ATATGATGTCAATATCTCCGGTCTGGTAAGCACAACCATGCAGAATGAAGCCCGTCGTCTGCGTGCCGAA
CGCTGGAAAGCGGAAAATCAGGAAGGGATGGCTGAGGTCGCCCGGTTTATTGAAATGAACGGCTCTTTTG
CTGACGAGAACAGGGGCTGGTGAAATGCAGTTTAAGGTTTACACCTATAAAAGAGAGAGCCGTTATCGTC
TGTTTGTGGATGTACAGAGTGATATTATTGACACGCCCGGGCGACGGATGGTGATCCCCCTGGCCAGTGC
ACGTCTGCTGTCAGATAAAGTCTCCCGTGAACTTTACCCGGTGGTGCATATCGGGGATGAAAGCTGGCGC
ATGATGACCACCGATATGGCCAGTGTGCCGGTCTCCGTTATCGGGGAAGAAGTGGCTGATCTCAGCCACC
GCGAAAATGACATCAAAAACGCCATTAACCTGATGTTCTGGGGAATATAAATGTCAGGCTCCCTTATACA
CAGCCAGTCTGCAGGTCGACCATAGTGACTGGATATGTTGTGTTTTACAGTATTATGTAGTCTGTTTTTT
ATGCAAAATCTAATTTAATATATTGATATTTATATCATTTTACGTTTCTCGTTCAGCTTTCTTGTACAAA
GTGGTTGATAGCTTGGCGCGCCTCATGGGCGGGTCCGGCGAGGACGCAAAGAATATCAAGAAAGGCCCTG
CACCGTTCTACCCTTTGGAGGACGGGACCGCGGGAGAGCAGCTTCACAAGGCTATGAAACGTTACGCTCT
TGTTCCGGGCACGATCGCATTCACGGATGCCCACATCGAGGTCGACATTACATATGCTGAGTACTTCGAG
ATGTCCGTGCGCCTTGCCGAAGCTATGAAGCGTTACGGGCTGAACACGAACCACCGCATCGTGGTCTGTT
CAGAGAATTCCCTACAGTTCTTTATGCCCGTGTTGGGGGCCCTTTTCATTGGCGTCGCCGTGGCCCCCGC
CAACGACATTTATAACGAGCGCGAGCTGCTCAACAGCATGGGGATTTCGCAGCCGACTGTGGTCTTCGTT
TCCAAGAAAGGTTTGCAAAAGATATTGAATGTACAGAAGAAACTGCCCATTATCCAGAAGATTATCATTA
TGGACTCTAAGACCGATTACCAGGGATTCCAGTCGATGTACACTTTCGTCACGAGCCATCTCCCACCCGG
GTTCAACGAGTACGACTTCGTGCCGGAGAGCTTCGACCGCGACAAGACAATCGCCCTTATTATGAACTCT
AGTGGTAGCACCGGTTTGCCCAAGGGCGTGGCGCTGCCCCATCGTACCGCCTGCGTGCGCTTCTCCCATG
CGCGTGATCCTATCTTCGGCAACCAGATCATTCCGGACACCGCGATTCTTTCGGTCGTGCCGTTTCACCA
TGGATTTGGCATGTTTACGACTTTGGGCTACCTCATCTGCGGCTTCCGGGTGGTCCTGATGTACCGGTTT
GAGGAAGAGCTGTTTTTGCGCAGTCTGCAGGACTACAAGATCCAGTCCGCGCTGCTCGTCCCTACACTCT
TTTCTTTCTTTGCTAAGTCCACCTTAATCGACAAGTACGATCTGTCAAACCTCCACGAGATCGCCTCCGG
AGGTGCGCCCTTATCTAAGGAAGTCGGGGAGGCTGTCGCGAAGAGATTTCACCTGCCCGGCATCAGGCAG
GGATATGGCCTGACCGAGACCACTTCCGCCATCTTGATCACGCCCGAGGGTGACGATAAACCAGGCGCCG
TGGGGAAAGTGGTCCCTTTTTTCGAAGCAAAGGTCGTTGACCTGGACACCGGCAAGACGCTCGGGGTGAA
CCAACGAGGTGAGTTGTGCGTGCGCGGCCCTATGATTATGAGCGGGTACGTGAACAATCCCGAAGCCACC
AACGCACTCATTGATAAGGACGGATGGCTACACAGCGGTGATATCGCCTACTGGGATGAGGACGAGCACT
TCTTCATCGTAGACCGGCTGAAGTCGCTCATCAAGTACAAGGGGTATCAGGTGGCCCCTGCGGAGTTGGA
ATCTATTCTGCTCCAACACCCTAATATCTTCGACGCCGGCGTGGCCGGCTTGCCCGACGATGACGCGGGC
GAGCTTCCCGCCGCGGTTGTGGTCCTGGAGCACGGCAAGACGATGACCGAGAAGGAGATCGTAGACTACG
TGGCTTCCCAAGTGACTACGGCGAAGAAGTTGAGGGGTGGAGTAGTGTTCGTGGATGAGGTCCCCAAGGG
GCTCACCGGTAAGCTCGATGCCCGTAAGATCCGAGAGATCTTGATTAAGGCTAAGAAGGGGGGCAAGATC
GCCGTGTCGTCGTATCCCTACGATGTTCCCGATTATGCCTAAGAGCTCGAAAGATCCAAGAGAGACGAGT
AGAGATTTTTTTTTTGGGATTGATGTTTGTCGTTCTTTGAGTTGTCGTCGAGTTACGCCTTTTGTAAGAA
TGTTCCGCAGGAGAGGAGGAGGATGGGCATGAGTGAGGGTGAGAGGGCTTGCCCGCTTTTTTTTTTAAAA
ACGCTGAAGACGTGGTTGTCAAACAAACCCCCCATAGAAACGATTTTGTTACGGTGCGGTCCAGACGTCA
CTTGAATGGCTCCGCGGAAAGGCCAGGGAGGGAAGGGGGGAGGGAGGAAACATGAAACATGTTGAACGGC
TCAACAGGGTTTGGGGGACAAGAGAGGTAGCGCCCTGATGGACTGCTCCCTCCCCTCCTTTCCCTCAATG
TCTCATTCATCCATGCTTCCCCCTTCTCTCTCTCCCCTCCGTTCCATCCCCCGCGGGCGTGGTAGTGGCG
TGATGGGATCCACTAAAATGTACGTGTAAGAAAAGCCGGTGAGCTTACGCTTTTGTGAAAGTGGGAGTAC
GAGTGTTGTGTGTGTGTGTAGTGGTTTCAGACCCCAGACAGAGGCGAAGCAGAAAAAGCAGACGATGAAG
ACGACGAAGAAATGAGCAGTCTATTTTTATCGTGGAAACAGAAGAGGTGATATCGTCTCGTTCTTTGTTA
TCACCTACCCCGCGTGCATGTACATGCAGCCTTTTTATTTTGTAATCTTTCCCGAAAAATCAACCGCCAC
CTCCCCCCCGCCTTCTCTCACCCATCATCTTCTCCTGTTTATCTTCTACTTTACACTAGATCGCATGGCA
CATCTCCCTCGCAATCCATCGGTGCAACCATCATCGATCCCACTCCTCCCTCCCTCCCTCCCTCCCTCCT
CGCATCTCTTCTAAGAAATCCGCTAGCTGCGAACGCAGCTCACCTACCTCATTTATCAGAGCCTCGATTC
GGTCCTTTTCCTTCTCCCCTACCTCGCCGCAAACAGCAACAGAAGCAGGAGCAGCAGGAGCAGCGGCACC
TGTGTCAACAGCACAAGGGCAAGTACAGACAGAAGACGAGGCGGAGGAGGAGGAAGACGATGTGATGTCA
TTGGAGCTGGCTAAACTATTAGCCGTTGCTCTCACCGCCTTTCCCCAAAACTCTTCCACCCATCGTGTCA
CTCCTTCTATCAGGGGAACCATCCCTCTTTTCCTCCCCACCTTCTTCCCCTTGCTCTTCTTCTTCCTTTG
TCTCTTTGTTCCCCCTCCTCTCTTCGCCTCCTCCTCCGCATCGTCCTCTCCTTTTATCAAGTCTTGCGTT
GCAAAGGAAGCAAGCTCTTTGTGAAGGACCGCGCAAGGGATAGGAGAGTGGAGAGTGAGGTGATGCAGAC
AAACCGAGGATTCCCGGGCGTCAGATAACCTAAAATCGACTACTTCTTGAGGTGGAGGAGGAGGGGGAGG
AGACGGAGAATAAGTGTGTGTAGAAATATAGCTTGCTGCCTCTGCTTCCATCTTCGATAAAATTGCTGTT
GCTGTTGCTGTTGCGGCTGATATCTGCTGCGGCTGCTGCTGCACCTCCTGAACGAAGACTGCAGCCGCGT
CTTCACCCTCTTGGACTACTCTGCCCTCCTCCCTTGCCTTTACAACTCGATCGACGAGATTCGTGCCAGT
GCTGTCATCATCATTGGAAAGAGCAACAGCATCACCTTAAGATTGAATCCTGTTGCCGGTCTTGCGATGA
TTATCATATAATTTCTGTTGAATTACGTTAAGCATGTAATAATTAACATGTAATGCATAGCTTGAGTATT
CTATAGTGTCACCTAAATAGCTTGGCGTAATCATGGTCATAGCTGTTTCCTGTGTGAAATTGTTATCCGC
TCACAATTCCACACAACATACGAGCCGGAAGCATAAAGTGTAAAGCCTGGGGTGCCTAATGAGTGAGCTA
ACTCACATTAATTGCGTTGCGCTCACTGCCCGCTTTCCAGTCGGGAAACCTGTCGTGCCAGCTGCATTAA
TGAATCGGCCAACGCGCGGGGAGAGGCGGTTTGCGTATTGGGCGCTCTTCCGCTTCCTCGCTCACTGACT
CGCTGCGCTCGGTCGTTCGGCTGCGGCGAGCGGTATCAGCTCACTCAAAGGCGGTAATACGGTTATCCAC
AGAATCAGGGGATAACGCAGGAAAGAACATGTGAGCAAAAGGCCAGCAAAAGGCCAGGAACCGTAAAAAG
GCCGCGTTGCTGGCGTTTTTCCATAGGCTCCGCCCCCCTGACGAGCATCACAAAAATCGACGCTCAAGTC
AGAGGTGGCGAAACCCGACAGGACTATAAAGATACCAGGCGTTTCCCCCTGGAAGCTCCCTCGTGCGCTC
TCCTGTTCCGACCCTGCCGCTTACCGGATACCTGTCCGCCTTTCTCCCTTCGGGAAGCGTGGCGCTTTCT
CATAGCTCACGCTGTAGGTATCTCAGTTCGGTGTAGGTCGTTCGCTCCAAGCTGGGCTGTGTGCACGAAC
CCCCCGTTCAGCCCGACCGCTGCGCCTTATCCGGTAACTATCGTCTTGAGTCCAACCCGGTAAGACACGA
CTTATCGCCACTGGCAGCAGCCACTGGTAACAGGATTAGCAGAGCGAGGTATGTAGGCGGTGCTACAGAG
TTCTTGAAGTGGTGGCCTAACTACGGCTACACTAGAAGAACAGTATTTGGTATCTGCGCTCTGCTGAAGC
CAGTTACCTTCGGAAAAAGAGTTGGTAGCTCTTGATCCGGCAAACAAACCACCGCTGGTAGCGGTGGTTT
TTTTGTTTGCAAGCAGCAGATTACGCGCAGAAAAAAAGGATCTCAAGAAGATCCTTTGATCTTTTCTACG
GGGTCTGACGCTCAGTGGAACGAAAACTCACGTTAAGGGATTTTGGTCATGAGATTATCAAAAAGGATCT
TCACCTAGATCCTTTTAAATTAAAAATGAAGTTTTAAATCAATCTAAAGTATATATGAGTAAACTTGGTC
TGACAGTTACCAATGCTTAATCAGTGAGGCACCTATCTCAGCGATCTGTCTATTTCGTTCATCCATAGTT
GCCTGACTCCCCGTCGTGTAGATAACTACGATACGGGAGGGCTTACCATCTGGCCCCAGTGCTGCAATGA
TACCGCGAGACCCACGCTCACCGGCTCCAGATTTATCAGCAATAAACCAGCCAGCCGGAAGGGCCGAGCG
CAGAAGTGGTCCTGCAACTTTATCCGCCTCCATCCAGTCTATTAATTGTTGCCGGGAAGCTAGAGTAAGT
AGTTCGCCAGTTAATAGTTTGCGCAACGTTGTTGCCATTGCTACAGGCATCGTGGTGTCACGCTCGTCGT
TTGGTATGGCTTCATTCAGCTCCGGTTCCCAACGATCAAGGCGAGTTACATGATCCCCCATGTTGTGCAA
AAAAGCGGTTAGCTCCTTCGGTCCTCCGATCGTTGTCAGAAGTAAGTTGGCCGCAGTGTTATCACTCATG
GTTATGGCAGCACTGCATAATTCTCTTACTGTCATGCCATCCGTAAGATGCTTTTCTGTGACTGGTGAGT
ACTCAACCAAGTCATTCTGAGAATAGTGTATGCGGCGACCGAGTTGCTCTTGCCCGGCGTCAATACGGGA
TAATACCGCGCCACATAGCAGAACTTTAAAAGTGCTCATCATTGGAAAACGTTCTTCGGGGCGAAAACTC
TCAAGGATCTTACCGCTGTTGAGATCCAGTTCGATGTAACCCACTCGTGCACCCAACTGATCTTCAGCAT
CTTTTACTTTCACCAGCGTTTCTGGGTGAGCAAAAACAGGAAGGCAAAATGCCGCAAAAAAGGGAATAAG
GGCGACACGGAAATGTTGAATACTCATACTCTTCCTTTTTCAATATTATTGAAGCATTTATCAGGGTTAT
TGTCTCATGAGCGGATACATATTTGAATGTATTTAGAAAAATAAACAAATAGGGGTTCCGCGCACATTTC
CCCGAAAAGTGCCACCTGATGCGGTGTGAAATACCGCACAGATGCGTAAGGAGAAAATACCGCATCAGGA
AATTGTAAGCGTTAATATTTTGTTAAAATTCGCGTTAAATTTTTGTTAAATCAGCTCATTTTTTAACCAA
TAGGCCGAAATCGGCAAAATCCCTTATAAATCAAAAGAATAGACCGAGATAGGGT
[37 nt withheld, positions 10486-10522]
AAAGAACGTGGACTCCAACGTCAAAGG
[49 nt withheld, positions 10550-10598]
T
[91 nt withheld, positions 10600-10690]
G
[124 nt withheld, positions 10692-10815]
CCATTCGCCATTCAGGCTGCGCAACTGTTGGGAAGGGCGATCGGTGCGGGCCTCTTCGCTATTACGCCAG
CTGGCGAAAGGGGGATGTGCTGCAAGGCGATTAAGTTGGGTAACGCCAGGGTTTTCCCAGTCACGACGTT
GTAAAACGACGGCCAGTGAATTGTAATACGACTCACTATA
Features (pLannotate 1.2.2; 24 found; start..end, strand, type, name):
   1753..2127    +  CDS            BleoR: antibiotic-binding protein; Sh ble from Streptoalloteichus hindustanus; confers resistance to bleomycin, phleomycin, and Zeocin™
   2134..2152    -  CDS            VC155 (fragment): C-terminal fragment of mVenus for use in bimolecular fluorescence complementation (BiFC) (Kodama and Hu, 2010)
   2831..2848    +  misc_feature   MCS (fragment): pUC18/19 multiple cloning site
   2921..3045    +  protein_bind   attR1: mutant version of attR; recombination site for the Gateway® LR reaction LR Clonase™
   3070..3100    +  promoter       lac UV5 promoter: E. coli lac promoter with an "up" mutation
   3124..3153    +  promoter       cat promoter (fragment): promoter of the E. coli cat gene encoding chloramphenicol acetyltransferase
   3154..3813    +  CDS            CmR: chloramphenicol acetyltransferase; cat; confers resistance to chloramphenicol
   3992..4150    +  CDS            ccdA (fragment): CCDA_ECO57 - Also known as H, letA. Experimental evidence at protein level: Swiss-Prot protein existence level 1. Antitoxin component of a type II toxin-antitoxin (TA) system which inhibits the post-segregational killing (PSK) of plasmid-free cells, also referred to as a plasmid addiction system. Binds to and blocks the activity of CcdB; will also remove bound CcdB protein from the CcdB-GyrA complex by forming a CcdA-CcdB complex, a process termed rejuvenation. Functions as a transcriptional corepressor for the ccdAB operon, repression also requires CcdB (By similarity). From Escherichia coli
   4155..4457    +  CDS            ccdB: CCDB_ECOLI - Also known as G, letB, letD. Experimental evidence at protein level: Swiss-Prot protein existence level 1. Toxic component of a type II toxin-antitoxin (TA) system, functioning in plasmid maintainence. Responsible for the post- segregational killing (PSK) of plasmid-free cells, also referred to as a plasmid addiction system. Half-life of over 2 hours. Cell killing by CcdB is accompanied by filamentation, defects in chromosome and plasmid segregation, defects in cell division, formation of anucleate cells, decreased DNA synthesis and plasmid loss. Interferes with the activity of DN
   4501..4625    -  protein_bind   attR2: mutant version of attR; recombination site for the Gateway® LR reaction LR Clonase™
   4660..6297    +  CDS            LUCI_PHOPY: Experimental evidence at protein level: Swiss-Prot protein existence level 1. Produces green light with a wavelength of 562 nm. From Photinus pyralis (Common eastern firefly) (Lampyris pyralis).
   8016..8108    +  terminator     NOS terminator (fragment): nopaline synthase terminator and poly(A) signal
   8120..8138    -  promoter       SP6 promoter: promoter for bacteriophage SP6 RNA polymerase
   8178..8200    -  protein_bind   lac operator (fragment): The lac repressor binds to the lac operator to inhibit transcription in E. coli. This inhibition can be relieved by adding lactose or isopropyl-β-D-thiogalactopyranoside (IPTG). lac repressor encoded by lacI
   8204..8234    -  promoter       lac promoter: promoter for the E. coli lac operon
   8249..8270    -  protein_bind   CAP binding site: CAP binding activates transcription in the presence of cAMP. E. coli catabolite activator protein
   8283..8375    -  CDS            lacI (fragment): lac repressor; lacI; The lac repressor binds to the lac operator to inhibit transcription in E. coli. This inhibition can be relieved by adding lactose or isopropyl-β-D-thiogalactopyranoside (IPTG).
   8558..9146    -  rep_origin     ori: high-copy-number ColE1/pMB1/pBR322/pUC origin of replication
   9317..10177   -  CDS            AmpR: β-lactamase; bla; confers resistance to ampicillin, carbenicillin, and related antibiotics
  10178..10282   -  promoter       AmpR promoter: bla
  10309..10359   +  misc_feature   bom (fragment): basis of mobility region from pBR322
  10387..10815   -  rep_origin     f1 ori (sequence partly withheld): f1 bacteriophage origin of replication; arrow indicates direction of (+) strand synthesis
  10819..10976   -  CDS            lacZα (fragment): LacZα fragment of β-galactosidase; lacZ fragment
  10979..2       +  promoter       T7 promoter (across the origin): promoter for bacteriophage T7 RNA polymerase
