[The description below was written by a language model from this plasmid's Addgene catalogue record and pLannotate feature annotations shown in this document.]
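Description:
pNSA-FLUC is an empty Gateway destination vector of about 11 kb for making firefly luciferase reporter lines in the microalga Nannochloropsis, built on the pNOC-Flux backbone. In E. coli it replicates from a high-copy ColE1/pUC-type origin and carries an ampicillin resistance gene. An f1 origin, flanking T7 and SP6 promoters and remnants of lac/lacZα cloning-vector sequence are also present. Because the unrecombined Gateway cassette encodes the CcdB gyrase toxin along with a chloramphenicol acetyltransferase gene, the empty vector is maintained under combined chloramphenicol and ampicillin selection in a ccdB-tolerant strain.

The attR1–CmR–ccdB–attR2 cassette sits immediately upstream of, and in the same orientation as, the Photinus pyralis luciferase coding sequence. An LR reaction with an entry clone replaces the cassette with the fragment of interest. The incoming fragment can be a promoter, giving a transcriptional luciferase reporter, or a promoter plus coding sequence joined in frame to the N-terminus of luciferase, giving a translational fusion. The catalogue also lists a C-terminal HA tag, although the feature table does not annotate it. A NOS terminator fragment lies well downstream of luciferase, and the intervening region of roughly 1.7 kb is unannotated.

Selection in the alga relies on a separate Sh ble (BleoR) gene conferring zeocin resistance. The promoter and terminator driving it are not annotated or stated in the record, and presumably lie within the unannotated sequence around the gene. The associated publication used bioluminescence reporter lines to identify circadian rhythms in Nannochloropsis species.
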