Addgene plasmid #98143: pNSA-FLUC
Purpose: (Empty Backbone) Gateway compatible construct for N' terminal fusion or promoter driven firefly luciferase reporter, zeocin resistance cassette
Depositing lab: Eva Farre. Depositing organization: Michigan State University. Publication: Identification of circadian rhythms in Nannochloropsis species using bioluminescence reporter lines. Poliner E, Cummings C, Newton L, Farre EM. Plant J. 2019 Jul;99(1):112-127. doi: 10.1111/tpj.14314. Epub 2019 Apr 19. PubMed 30883973.
Backbone
  Vector backbone: pNOC-Flux
  Backbone size (bp): 10996
  Vector type: Algae, Nannochloropsis
  Selectable markers: Zeocin
  Tag / fusion protein: HA (C terminal on insert)
Growth in bacteria
  Bacterial resistance: Chloramphenicol and Ampicillin, 25 & 100 μg/mL
  Growth temperature: 37°C
  Growth strain: ccdB Survival
  Copy number: High Copy
Terms and licenses: Academic/Nonprofit Terms; Industry Terms: Not Available to Industry
How to cite: pNSA-FLUC was a gift from Eva Farre (Addgene plasmid # 98143 ; http://n2t.net/addgene:98143 ; RRID:Addgene_98143)
